Addgene plasmid #51322: 4IFG
Depositing lab: Cheryl Arrowsmith. Depositing organization: University of Toronto.
Backbone
  Vector backbone: pET15-MHL
  Vector type: Bacterial Expression
Growth in bacteria
  Bacterial resistance: Ampicillin, 100 μg/mL
  Growth temperature: 37°C
  Growth strain: DH5alpha
  Copy number: High Copy
Gene/Insert
  Gene/Insert name: 4IFG (alt name: PP-CDPK4)
  Mutation: Truncation: See Comments
  Promoter: T7
  Tag / fusion protein: His (N terminal on insert)
  Cloning method: Ligation Independent Cloning
  Sequencing primers: 5′ T7; 3′ T7-term
Terms and licenses: Academic/Nonprofit Terms; Industry Terms: Not Available to Industry
How to cite: 4IFG was a gift from Cheryl Arrowsmith (Addgene plasmid # 51322 ; http://n2t.net/addgene:51322 ; RRID:Addgene_51322)
