[The description below was written by a language model from this plasmid's Addgene catalogue record.]
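Description:
4IFG is a bacterial expression plasmid built on the pET15-MHL backbone, a pET-type vector designed for T7-driven protein production in E. coli. It is recorded as a high-copy plasmid that confers ampicillin resistance. The record does not list the origin of replication or any other backbone features, and no feature table is available to confirm the plasmid's layout.

The insert is named 4IFG, with the alternative name PP-CDPK4. This name suggests a calcium-dependent protein kinase 4, but the record does not give the source organism or a fuller gene description. The coding sequence is a truncated form rather than the full-length protein. The exact boundaries are referred to in comments that are not included in the record, so the residues retained cannot be stated here. Expression is driven by the T7 promoter, so it requires a host strain that supplies T7 RNA polymerase. The listed sequencing primers (T7 and T7-term) indicate that the insert lies between the T7 promoter and the T7 terminator. An N-terminal His tag is fused to the insert, allowing the recombinant protein to be purified by immobilized metal affinity chromatography. The insert was introduced by ligation-independent cloning.

The truncated construct, the His tag and the T7 system together fit a plasmid meant for producing and purifying recombinant protein in bacteria, for example for biochemical or structural work. The record itself does not state a specific purpose.
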