>Addgene plasmid #51322 | 4IFG | depositor partial sequence | sequence record 78224 | Insert sequence
ATGGGGCAGCAGGAAAGCACTCTTGGGGGTGCGGCCGGGGAGCCTCGCTCGCGCGGTCATGCGGCGGGGA
CCAGCGGTGGACCAGGAGACCATCTCCACGCGACGCCCGGGATGTTCGTTCAGCATTCGACTGCGATCTT
CTCCGACCGGTACAAGGGACAGCGGGTGTTGGGGAAGGGGTCTTTTGGTGAGGTGATTCTGTGCAAAGAC
AAGATCACCGGTCAGGAGTGTGCGGTGAAGGTCATTAGCAAGCGCCAAGTGAAGCAGAAGACGGACAAGG
AGTCTCTGCTTCGCGAGGTGCAGTTGCTGAAGCAGCTGGACCACCCCAACATCATGAAGCTGTATGAATT
CTTCGAGGACAAAGGCTACTTCTACCTCGTCGGCGAAGTGTACACGGGAGGCGAGTTGTTCGACGAGATC
ATTTCCCGCAAGCGCTTCAGCGAAGTCGATGCGGCGCGGATCATCCGCCAAGTCCTCAGCGGCATCACGT
ACATGCACAAAAATAAAATCGTACATCGGGACCTCAAACCGGAAAACCTGCTCCTGGAAAGCAAAAGCAA
GGACGCGAACATCCGCATCATCGACTTTGGCCTCAGCACTCACTTCGAAGCGAGCAAGAAGATGAAGGAC
AAAATCGGAACTGCATACTACATCGCACCCGAGGTCCTCCACGGCACTTACGACGAGAAATGCGACGTAT
GGTCGACCGGTGTTATTCTCTACATCCTTCTTTCCGGATGCCCACCCTTCAATGGAGCAAACGAGTACGA
CATCCTGAAGAAGGTTGAGAAAGGCAAGTACACCTTTGAACTGCCTCAGTGGAAGAAAGTGTCAGAGAGC
GCAAAAGATTTGATTCGCAAAATGCTGACCTACGTCCCCAGCATGAGAATCAGCGCGCGAGATGCTCTGG
ACCACGAGTGGATCCAGACCTACACGAAGGAGCAGATCAGCGTGGACGTTCCGTCTCTGGACAACGCCAT
TCTCAACATCCGACAGTTCCAAGGCACTCAGAAGCTCGCGCAAGCTGCGCTGCTCTACATGGGCTCGAAA
CTGACAAGCCAAGACGAAACGAAGGAACTGACGGCCATCTTCCATAAGATGGACAAGAATGGAGACGGGC
AACTGGACCGTGCAGAGCTCATCGAAGGGTACAAGGAGTTGATGCGGATGAAGGGCCAAGATGCGAGCAT
GCTCGACGCGAGCGCTGTTGAACACGAAGTTGACCAGGTCTTGGACGCAGTCGACTTCGACAAAAACGGC
TACATCGAGTACTCTGAGTTCGTCACCGTGGCGATGGACAGAAAGACGCTGCTTTCGCGAGAACGCCTGG
AGCGCGCCTTCCGGATGTTTGACTCCGACAACTCAGGAAAGATTTCTTCCACTGAGCTGGCCACCATCTT
TGGCGTCTCCGACGTGGACAGCGAAACATGGAAGAGCGTGCTGTCTGAGGTCGACAAGAATAACGACGGC
GAAGTCGACTTTGACGAGTTTCAACAGATGCTCTTGAAGCTCTGCGGAAAC
