>Addgene plasmid #51322 | 4IFG | addgene partial sequence | sequence record 79343 | T7 5'-TAATACGACTCACTATAGGG-3'
AATAATTTTGTTTAACTTTAAGAAGGAGATATACCATGCATCATCATCATCATCACAGCAGCGGCAGAGA
AAACTTGTATTTCCAGGGCATGGGGCAGCAGGAAAGCACTCTTGGGGGTGCGGCCGGGGAGCCTCGCTCG
CGCGGTCATGCGGCGGGGACCAGCGGTGGACCAGGAGACCATCTCCACGCGACGCCCGGGATGTTCGTTC
AGCATTCGACTGCGATCTTCTCCGACCGGTACAAGGGACAGCGGGTGTTGGGGAAGGGGTCTTTTGGTGA
GGTGATTCTGTGCAAAGACAAGATCACCGGTCAGGAGTGTGCGGTGAAGGTCATTAGCAAGCGCCAAGTG
AAGCAGAAGACGGACAAGGAGTCTCTGCTTCGCGAGGTGCAGTTGCTGAAGCAGCTGGACCACCCCAACA
TCATGAAGCTGTATGAATTCTTCGAGGACAAAGGCTACTTCTACCTCGTCGGCGAAGTGTACACGGGAGG
CGAGTTGTTCGACGAGATCATTTCCCGCAAGCGCTTCAGCGAAGTCGATGCGGCGCGGATCATCCGCCAA
GTCCTCAGCGGCATCACGTACATGCACAAAAATAAAATCGTACATCGGGACCTCAAACCGGAAAACCTGC
TCCTGGAAAGCAAAAGCAAGGACGCGAACATCCGCATCATCGACTTTGGCCTCAGCACTCACTTCGAAGC
GAGCAAGAAGATGAAGGACAAAATCGGAACTGCATACTACATCGCACCCGAGGTCCTCCACGGCACTTAC
GACGAGAAATGCGACGTATGGTCGACCGGTGTTATTCTCTACATCCTTCTTTCCGGATGCCCACCCTTCA
ATGGAGCAAACGAGTACGACATCCTGAAGAA
